Addgene plasmid #92023: p5mCherry
Purpose: mCherry reporter plasmid with lac operator in its promoter
Depositing lab: Brian Pfleger. Publication: A transcription activator-like effector (TALE) induction system mediated by proteolysis. Copeland MF, Politz MC, Johnson CB, Markley AL, Pfleger BF. Nat Chem Biol. 2016 Apr;12(4):254-60. doi: 10.1038/nchembio.2021. Epub 2016 Feb 8. PubMed 26854666.
Backbone
  Vector backbone: ColE1
  Total vector size (bp): 3704
  Vector type: Unspecified
Growth in bacteria
  Bacterial resistance: Ampicillin, 100 μg/mL
  Growth temperature: 37°C
  Growth strain: DH5alpha
  Copy number: High Copy
Gene/Insert
  Gene/Insert name: mCherry
  Insert size (bp): 711
Terms and licenses: Academic/Nonprofit Terms; Industry Terms: Not Available to Industry
How to cite: p5mCherry was a gift from Brian Pfleger (Addgene plasmid # 92023 ; http://n2t.net/addgene:92023 ; RRID:Addgene_92023)
