[The description below was written by a language model from this plasmid's Addgene catalogue record and pLannotate feature annotations shown in this document.]
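Description:
p5mCherry is a small (about 3.7 kb) bacterial reporter plasmid built on a ColE1-type backbone and intended for use in E. coli. It replicates from a high-copy ColE1/pMB1-family origin and is selected with ampicillin through a β-lactamase (AmpR) gene driven by its own bla promoter. The backbone carries remnants typical of pBR322-derived vectors: the bom basis-of-mobility region, a short fragment of rop (only partial, consistent with the high copy number listed), a fragment of the tet promoter, and a short match to the E. coli yciV/trpH gene.

The payload is a 711 bp mCherry coding sequence, encoding the monomeric, fast-maturing red fluorescent protein derived from Discosoma. Because the plasmid is circular, the fragment matching the synthetic constitutive J23119 promoter near the end of the sequence record sits immediately upstream of the lac operator annotated at the start. Together they appear to form the operator-containing promoter described in the catalogue entry, although only a fragment of the promoter was recognised and the record does not give its exact design. Downstream of mCherry lie a partial pUC-type multiple cloning site and an rrnB segment containing the 5S rRNA sequence and the T1 and T2 terminators, which end transcription before the resistance gene.

A protein bound at the operator site can block transcription, so red fluorescence reports on repression and its relief. The plasmid was deposited with work on a proteolysis-mediated induction system based on transcription activator-like effectors, which suggests it served as the fluorescent readout for regulators targeted to this promoter. The record does not say which repressor was paired with it, and no lacI gene is annotated on the plasmid.
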