Features (pLannotate 1.2.2; 14 found; start..end, strand, type, name):
      1..17      +  protein_bind   lac operator: The lac repressor binds to the lac operator to inhibit transcription in E. coli. This inhibition can be relieved by adding lactose or isopropyl-β-D-thiogalactopyranoside (IPTG). lac repressor encoded by lacI
     66..773     +  CDS            mCherry: mCherry is a basic (constitutively fluorescent) red fluorescent protein published in 2004, derived from Discosoma sp.. It is reported to be a very rapidly-maturing monomer with low acid sensitivity.
    781..812     +  misc_feature   MCS (fragment): pUC18/19 multiple cloning site
    896..1011    +  ncRNA          5S rRNA: Accession: RF00001 - 5S ribosomal RNA
   1015..1101    +  terminator     rrnB T1 terminator: Escherichia coli rrnB; transcription terminator T1 from the E. coli rrnB gene
   1193..1220    +  terminator     rrnB T2 terminator: transcription terminator T2 from the E. coli rrnB gene
   1239..1330    +  promoter       AmpR promoter: bla
   1331..2191    +  CDS            AmpR: β-lactamase; bla; confers resistance to ampicillin, carbenicillin, and related antibiotics
   2362..2950    +  rep_origin     ori: high-copy-number ColE1/pMB1/pBR322/pUC origin of replication
   3136..3276    -  misc_feature   bom: basis of mobility region from pBR322
   3378..3418    -  CDS            rop (fragment): Rop protein, which maintains plasmids at low copy number; rop
   3477..3494    +  promoter       tet promoter (fragment): E. coli promoter for tetracycline efflux protein gene
   3490..3591    -  CDS            yciV (fragment): RNAAM_ECOLI - Also known as trpH From Escherichia coli (strain K12).
   3667..3691    +  promoter       J23119(SpeI) promoter (fragment): bacterial promoter (Registry of Standard Biological Parts BBa J23119) modified to end with an SpeI site
>Addgene plasmid #92023 | p5mCherry | addgene full sequence | sequence record 180743 | Addgene NGS Result
TTGTGAGCGGATAACAATTTCGAATTCAAAAGATCTATCGATCGAGGATCCAGGAGGTACAATCAATGGT
GAGCAAGGGCGAGGAGGATAACATGGCCATCATCAAGGAGTTCATGCGCTTCAAGGTGCACATGGAGGGC
TCCGTGAACGGCCACGAGTTCGAGATCGAGGGCGAGGGCGAGGGCCGCCCCTACGAGGGCACCCAGACCG
CCAAGCTGAAGGTGACCAAGGGTGGCCCCCTGCCCTTCGCCTGGGACATCCTGTCCCCTCAGTTCATGTA
CGGCTCCAAGGCCTACGTGAAGCACCCCGCCGACATCCCCGACTACTTGAAGCTGTCCTTCCCCGAGGGC
TTCAAGTGGGAGCGCGTGATGAACTTCGAGGACGGCGGCGTGGTGACCGTGACCCAGGACTCCTCCCTGC
AGGACGGCGAGTTCATCTACAAGGTGAAGCTGCGCGGCACCAACTTCCCCTCCGACGGCCCCGTAATGCA
GAAGAAGACCATGGGCTGGGAGGCCTCCTCCGAGCGGATGTACCCCGAGGACGGCGCCCTGAAGGGCGAG
ATCAAGCAGAGGCTGAAGCTGAAGGACGGCGGCCACTACGACGCTGAGGTCAAGACCACCTACAAGGCCA
AGAAGCCCGTGCAGCTGCCCGGCGCCTACAACGTCAACATCAAGTTGGACATCACCTCCCACAACGAGGA
CTACACCATCGTGGAACAGTACGAACGCGCCGAGGGCCGCCACTCCACCGGCGGCATGGACGAGCTGTAC
AAGTAAGGTACCTCTAGAGTCGACCTGCAGGCATGCAAGCTTGGCTGTTTTGGCGGATGAGAGAAGATTT
TCAGCCTGATACAGATTAAATCAGAACGCAGAAGCGGTCTGATAAAACAGAATTTGCCTGGCGGCAGTAG
CGCGGTGGTCCCACCTGACCCCATGCCGAACTCAGAAGTGAAACGCCGTAGCGCCGATGGTAGTGTGGGG
TCTCCCCATGCGAGAGTAGGGAACTGCCAGGCATCAAATAAAACGAAAGGCTCAGTCGAAAGACTGGGCC
TTTCGTTTTATCTGTTGTTTGTCGGTGAACGCTCTCCTGAGTAGGACAAATCCGCCGGGAGCGGATTTGA
ACGTTGCGAAGCAACGGCCCGGAGGGTGGCGGGCAGGACGCCCGCCATAAACTGCCAGGCATCAAATTAA
GCAGAAGGCCATCCTGACGGATGGCCTTTTTGCGTTTCTACAAACTCTTTTGTTTATTTTTCTAAATACA
TTCAAATATGTATCCGCTCATGAGACAATAACCCTGATAAATGCTTCAATAATATTGAAAAAGGAAGAGT
ATGAGTATTCAACATTTCCGTGTCGCCCTTATTCCCTTTTTTGCGGCATTTTGCCTTCCTGTTTTTGCTC
ACCCAGAAACGCTGGTGAAAGTAAAAGATGCTGAAGATCAGTTGGGTGCACGAGTGGGTTACATCGAACT
GGATCTCAACAGCGGTAAGATCCTTGAGAGTTTTCGCCCCGAAGAACGTTTTCCAATGATGAGCACTTTT
AAAGTTCTGCTATGTGGCGCGGTATTATCCCGTGTTGACGCCGGGCAAGAGCAACTCGGTCGCCGCATAC
ACTATTCTCAGAATGACTTGGTTGAGTACTCACCAGTCACAGAAAAGCATCTTACGGATGGCATGACAGT
AAGAGAATTATGCAGTGCTGCCATAACCATGAGTGATAACACTGCGGCCAACTTACTTCTGACAACGATC
GGAGGACCGAAGGAGCTAACCGCTTTTTTGCACAACATGGGGGATCATGTAACTCGCCTTGATCGTTGGG
AACCGGAGCTGAATGAAGCCATACCAAACGACGAGCGTGACACCACGATGCCTGTAGCAATGGCAACAAC
GTTGCGCAAACTATTAACTGGCGAACTACTTACTCTAGCTTCCCGGCAACAATTAATAGACTGGATGGAG
GCGGATAAAGTTGCAGGACCACTTCTGCGCTCGGCCCTTCCGGCTGGCTGGTTTATTGCTGATAAATCTG
GAGCCGGTGAGCGTGGGTCTCGCGGTATCATTGCAGCACTGGGGCCAGATGGTAAGCCCTCCCGTATCGT
AGTTATCTACACGACGGGGAGTCAGGCAACTATGGATGAACGAAATAGACAGATCGCTGAGATAGGTGCC
TCACTGATTAAGCATTGGTAACTGTCAGACCAAGTTTACTCATATATACTTTAGATTGATTTAAAACTTC
ATTTTTAATTTAAAAGGATCTAGGTGAAGATCCTTTTTGATAATCTCATGACCAAAATCCCTTAACGTGA
GTTTTCGTTCCACTGAGCGTCAGACCCCGTAGAAAAGATCAAAGGATCTTCTTGAGATCCTTTTTTTCTG
CGCGTAATCTGCTGCTTGCAAACAAAAAAACCACCGCTACCAGCGGTGGTTTGTTTGCCGGATCAAGAGC
TACCAACTCTTTTTCCGAAGGTAACTGGCTTCAGCAGAGCGCAGATACCAAATACTGTCCTTCTAGTGTA
GCCGTAGTTAGGCCACCACTTCAAGAACTCTGTAGCACCGCCTACATACCTCGCTCTGCTAATCCTGTTA
CCAGTGGCTGCTGCCAGTGGCGATAAGTCGTGTCTTACCGGGTTGGACTCAAGACGATAGTTACCGGATA
AGGCGCAGCGGTCGGGCTGAACGGGGGGTTCGTGCACACAGCCCAGCTTGGAGCGAACGACCTACACCGA
ACTGAGATACCTACAGCGTGAGCTATGAGAAAGCGCCACGCTTCCCGAAGGGAGAAAGGCGGACAGGTAT
CCGGTAAGCGGCAGGGTCGGAACAGGAGAGCGCACGAGGGAGCTTCCAGGGGGAAACGCCTGGTATCTTT
ATAGTCCTGTCGGGTTTCGCCACCTCTGACTTGAGCGTCGATTTTTGTGATGCTCGTCAGGGGGGCGGAG
CCTATGGAAAAACGCCAGCAACGCGGCCTTTTTACGGTTCCTGGCCTTTTGCTGGCCTTTTGCTCACATG
TTCTTTCCTGCGTTATCCCCTGATTCTGTGGATAACCGTATTACCGCCTTTGAGTGAGCTGATACCGCTC
GCCGCAGCCGAACGACCGAGCGCAGCGAGTCAGTGAGCGAGGAAGCGGAAGAGCGCCTGATGCGGTATTT
TCTCCTTACGCATCTGTGCGGTATTTCACACCGCATATGGTGCACTCTCAGTACAATCTGCTCTGATGCC
GCATAGTTAAGCCAGTATACACTCCGCTATCGCTACGTGACTGGGTCATGGCTGCGCCCCGACACCCGCC
AACACCCGCTGACGCGCCCTGACGGGCTTGTCTGCTCCCGGCATCCGCTTACAGACAAGCTGTGACCGTC
TCCGGGAGCTGCATGTGTCAGAGGTTTTCACCGTCATCACCGAAACGCGCGAGGCAGCAGATCAATTCGC
GCGCGAAGGCGAAGCGGCATGCATTTACGTTGCGAATTGATCTGGTTTGACAGCTTATCATCGACTGCAC
GGTGCACCAATGCTTCTGGCGTCAGGCAGCCATCGGAAGCTGTGGTATGGCTGTGCAGGTCGTAAATCAC
TGCATAATTCGTGTCGCTCAAGGCGCACTCCCGTTCTGGATAATGTTTTTTGCGCCGACATCATAACGGT
TCTGGCAAATATTCTGAAATGAGCTGTTGACAGCTAGCTCAGTCCTAGGTACTGTGCTAGCAA
